>Addgene plasmid #201595 | LENTICRISPR-GPI_sgRNA2 | addgene full sequence | sequence record 395500 | Addgene NGS Result
TGATGCGGTTTTGGCAGTACATCAATGGGCGTGGATAGCGGTTTGACTCACGGGGATTTCCAAGTCTCCA
CCCCATTGACGTCAATGGGAGTTTGTTTTGGCACCAAAATCAACGGGACTTTCCAAAATGTCGTAACAAC
TCCGCCCCATTGACGCAAATGGGCGGTAGGCGTGTACGGTGGGAGGTCTATATAAGCAGCGCGTTTTGCC
TGTACTGGGTCTCTCTGGTTAGACCAGATCTGAGCCTGGGAGCTCTCTGGCTAACTAGGGAACCCACTGC
TTAAGCCTCAATAAAGCTTGCCTTGAGTGCTTCAAGTAGTGTGTGCCCGTCTGTTGTGTGACTCTGGTAA
CTAGAGATCCCTCAGACCCTTTTAGTCAGTGTGGAAAATCTCTAGCAGTGGCGCCCGAACAGGGACTTGA
AAGCGAAAGGGAAACCAGAGGAGCTCTCTCGACGCAGGACTCGGCTTGCTGAAGCGCGCACGGCAAGAGG
CGAGGGGCGGCGACTGGTGAGTACGCCAAAAATTTTGACTAGCGGAGGCTAGAAGGAGAGAGATGGGTGC
GAGAGCGTCAGTATTAAGCGGGGGAGAATTAGATCGCGATGGGAAAAAATTCGGTTAAGGCCAGGGGGAA
AGAAAAAATATAAATTAAAACATATAGTATGGGCAAGCAGGGAGCTAGAACGATTCGCAGTTAATCCTGG
CCTGTTAGAAACATCAGAAGGCTGTAGACAAATACTGGGACAGCTACAACCATCCCTTCAGACAGGATCA
GAAGAACTTAGATCATTATATAATACAGTAGCAACCCTCTATTGTGTGCATCAAAGGATAGAGATAAAAG
ACACCAAGGAAGCTTTAGACAAGATAGAGGAAGAGCAAAACAAAAGTAAGACCACCGCACAGCAAGCGGC
CGCTGATCTTCAGACCTGGAGGAGGAGATATGAGGGACAATTGGAGAAGTGAATTATATAAATATAAAGT
AGTAAAAATTGAACCATTAGGAGTAGCACCCACCAAGGCAAAGAGAAGAGTGGTGCAGAGAGAAAAAAGA
GCAGTGGGAATAGGAGCTTTGTTCCTTGGGTTCTTGGGAGCAGCAGGAAGCACTATGGGCGCAGCGTCAA
TGACGCTGACGGTACAGGCCAGACAATTATTGTCTGGTATAGTGCAGCAGCAGAACAATTTGCTGAGGGC
TATTGAGGCGCAACAGCATCTGTTGCAACTCACAGTCTGGGGCATCAAGCAGCTCCAGGCAAGAATCCTG
GCTGTGGAAAGATACCTAAAGGATCAACAGCTCCTGGGGATTTGGGGTTGCTCTGGAAAACTCATTTGCA
CCACTGCTGTGCCTTGGAATGCTAGTTGGAGTAATAAATCTCTGGAACAGATTTGGAATCACACGACCTG
GATGGAGTGGGACAGAGAAATTAACAATTACACAAGCTTAATACACTCCTTAATTGAAGAATCGCAAAAC
CAGCAAGAAAAGAATGAACAAGAATTATTGGAATTAGATAAATGGGCAAGTTTGTGGAATTGGTTTAACA
TAACAAATTGGCTGTGGTATATAAAATTATTCATAATGATAGTAGGAGGCTTGGTAGGTTTAAGAATAGT
TTTTGCTGTACTTTCTATAGTGAATAGAGTTAGGCAGGGATATTCACCATTATCGTTTCAGACCCACCTC
CCAACCCCGAGGGGACCCGACAGGCCCGAAGGAATAGAAGAAGAAGGTGGAGAGAGAGACAGAGACAGAT
CCATTCGATTAGTGAACGGATCGGCACTGCGTGCGCCAATTCTGCAGACAAATGGCAGTATTCATCCACA
ATTTTAAAAGAAAAGGGGGGATTGGGGGGTACAGTGCAGGGGAAAGAATAGTAGACATAATAGCAACAGA
CATACAAACTAAAGAATTACAAAAACAAATTACAAAAATTCAAAATTTTCGGGTTTATTACAGGGACAGC
AGAGATCCAGTTTGGTTAATTAAGGTACCGAGGGCCTATTTCCCATGATTCCTTCATATTTGCATATACG
ATACAAGGCTGTTAGAGAGATAATTAGAATTAATTTGACTGTAAACACAAAGATATTAGTACAAAATACG
TGACGTAGAAAGTAATAATTTCTTGGGTAGTTTGCAGTTTTAAAATTATGTTTTAAAATGGACTATCATA
TGCTTACCGTAACTTGAAAGTATTTCGATTTCTTGGCTTTATATATCTTGTGGAAAGGACGAAACACCGT
GACCCTCAACACCAACCATGTTTTAGAGCTAGAAATAGCAAGTTAAAATAAGGCTAGTCCGTTATCAACT
TGAAAAAGTGGCACCGAGTCGGTGCTTTTTTGAATTCGCTAGCTAGGTCTTGAAAGGAGTGGGAATTGGC
TCCGGTGCCCGTCAGTGGGCAGAGCGCACATCGCCCACAGTCCCCGAGAAGTTGGGGGGAGGGGTCGGCA
ATTGATCCGGTGCCTAGAGAAGGTGGCGCGGGGTAAACTGGGAAAGTGATGTCGTGTACTGGCTCCGCCT
TTTTCCCGAGGGTGGGGGAGAACCGTATATAAGTGCAGTAGTCGCCGTGAACGTTCTTTTTCGCAACGGG
TTTGCCGCCAGAACACAGGACCGGTTCTAGAGCGCTGCCACCATGGACAAGAAGTACAGCATCGGCCTGG
ACATCGGCACCAACTCTGTGGGCTGGGCCGTGATCACCGACGAGTACAAGGTGCCCAGCAAGAAATTCAA
GGTGCTGGGCAACACCGACCGGCACAGCATCAAGAAGAACCTGATCGGAGCCCTGCTGTTCGACAGCGGC
GAAACAGCCGAGGCCACCCGGCTGAAGAGAACCGCCAGAAGAAGATACACCAGACGGAAGAACCGGATCT
GCTATCTGCAAGAGATCTTCAGCAACGAGATGGCCAAGGTGGACGACAGCTTCTTCCACAGACTGGAAGA
GTCCTTCCTGGTGGAAGAGGATAAGAAGCACGAGCGGCACCCCATCTTCGGCAACATCGTGGACGAGGTG
GCCTACCACGAGAAGTACCCCACCATCTACCACCTGAGAAAGAAACTGGTGGACAGCACCGACAAGGCCG
ACCTGCGGCTGATCTATCTGGCCCTGGCCCACATGATCAAGTTCCGGGGCCACTTCCTGATCGAGGGCGA
CCTGAACCCCGACAACAGCGACGTGGACAAGCTGTTCATCCAGCTGGTGCAGACCTACAACCAGCTGTTC
GAGGAAAACCCCATCAACGCCAGCGGCGTGGACGCCAAGGCCATCCTGTCTGCCAGACTGAGCAAGAGCA
GACGGCTGGAAAATCTGATCGCCCAGCTGCCCGGCGAGAAGAAGAATGGCCTGTTCGGAAACCTGATTGC
CCTGAGCCTGGGCCTGACCCCCAACTTCAAGAGCAACTTCGACCTGGCCGAGGATGCCAAACTGCAGCTG
AGCAAGGACACCTACGACGACGACCTGGACAACCTGCTGGCCCAGATCGGCGACCAGTACGCCGACCTGT
TTCTGGCCGCCAAGAACCTGTCCGACGCCATCCTGCTGAGCGACATCCTGAGAGTGAACACCGAGATCAC
CAAGGCCCCCCTGAGCGCCTCTATGATCAAGAGATACGACGAGCACCACCAGGACCTGACCCTGCTGAAA
GCTCTCGTGCGGCAGCAGCTGCCTGAGAAGTACAAAGAGATTTTCTTCGACCAGAGCAAGAACGGCTACG
CCGGCTACATTGACGGCGGAGCCAGCCAGGAAGAGTTCTACAAGTTCATCAAGCCCATCCTGGAAAAGAT
GGACGGCACCGAGGAACTGCTCGTGAAGCTGAACAGAGAGGACCTGCTGCGGAAGCAGCGGACCTTCGAC
AACGGCAGCATCCCCCACCAGATCCACCTGGGAGAGCTGCACGCCATTCTGCGGCGGCAGGAAGATTTTT
ACCCATTCCTGAAGGACAACCGGGAAAAGATCGAGAAGATCCTGACCTTCCGCATCCCCTACTACGTGGG
CCCTCTGGCCAGGGGAAACAGCAGATTCGCCTGGATGACCAGAAAGAGCGAGGAAACCATCACCCCCTGG
AACTTCGAGGAAGTGGTGGACAAGGGCGCTTCCGCCCAGAGCTTCATCGAGCGGATGACCAACTTCGATA
AGAACCTGCCCAACGAGAAGGTGCTGCCCAAGCACAGCCTGCTGTACGAGTACTTCACCGTGTATAACGA
GCTGACCAAAGTGAAATACGTGACCGAGGGAATGAGAAAGCCCGCCTTCCTGAGCGGCGAGCAGAAAAAG
GCCATCGTGGACCTGCTGTTCAAGACCAACCGGAAAGTGACCGTGAAGCAGCTGAAAGAGGACTACTTCA
AGAAAATCGAGTGCTTCGACTCCGTGGAAATCTCCGGCGTGGAAGATCGGTTCAACGCCTCCCTGGGCAC
ATACCACGATCTGCTGAAAATTATCAAGGACAAGGACTTCCTGGACAATGAGGAAAACGAGGACATTCTG
GAAGATATCGTGCTGACCCTGACACTGTTTGAGGACAGAGAGATGATCGAGGAACGGCTGAAAACCTATG
CCCACCTGTTCGACGACAAAGTGATGAAGCAGCTGAAGCGGCGGAGATACACCGGCTGGGGCAGGCTGAG
CCGGAAGCTGATCAACGGCATCCGGGACAAGCAGTCCGGCAAGACAATCCTGGATTTCCTGAAGTCCGAC
GGCTTCGCCAACAGAAACTTCATGCAGCTGATCCACGACGACAGCCTGACCTTTAAAGAGGACATCCAGA
AAGCCCAGGTGTCCGGCCAGGGCGATAGCCTGCACGAGCACATTGCCAATCTGGCCGGCAGCCCCGCCAT
TAAGAAGGGCATCCTGCAGACAGTGAAGGTGGTGGACGAGCTCGTGAAAGTGATGGGCCGGCACAAGCCC
GAGAACATCGTGATCGAAATGGCCAGAGAGAACCAGACCACCCAGAAGGGACAGAAGAACAGCCGCGAGA
GAATGAAGCGGATCGAAGAGGGCATCAAAGAGCTGGGCAGCCAGATCCTGAAAGAACACCCCGTGGAAAA
CACCCAGCTGCAGAACGAGAAGCTGTACCTGTACTACCTGCAGAATGGGCGGGATATGTACGTGGACCAG
GAACTGGACATCAACCGGCTGTCCGACTACGATGTGGACCATATCGTGCCTCAGAGCTTTCTGAAGGACG
ACTCCATCGACAACAAGGTGCTGACCAGAAGCGACAAGAACCGGGGCAAGAGCGACAACGTGCCCTCCGA
AGAGGTCGTGAAGAAGATGAAGAACTACTGGCGGCAGCTGCTGAACGCCAAGCTGATTACCCAGAGAAAG
TTCGACAATCTGACCAAGGCCGAGAGAGGCGGCCTGAGCGAACTGGATAAGGCCGGCTTCATCAAGAGAC
AGCTGGTGGAAACCCGGCAGATCACAAAGCACGTGGCACAGATCCTGGACTCCCGGATGAACACTAAGTA
CGACGAGAATGACAAGCTGATCCGGGAAGTGAAAGTGATCACCCTGAAGTCCAAGCTGGTGTCCGATTTC
CGGAAGGATTTCCAGTTTTACAAAGTGCGCGAGATCAACAACTACCACCACGCCCACGACGCCTACCTGA
ACGCCGTCGTGGGAACCGCCCTGATCAAAAAGTACCCTAAGCTGGAAAGCGAGTTCGTGTACGGCGACTA
CAAGGTGTACGACGTGCGGAAGATGATCGCCAAGAGCGAGCAGGAAATCGGCAAGGCTACCGCCAAGTAC
TTCTTCTACAGCAACATCATGAACTTTTTCAAGACCGAGATTACCCTGGCCAACGGCGAGATCCGGAAGC
GGCCTCTGATCGAGACAAACGGCGAAACCGGGGAGATCGTGTGGGATAAGGGCCGGGATTTTGCCACCGT
GCGGAAAGTGCTGAGCATGCCCCAAGTGAATATCGTGAAAAAGACCGAGGTGCAGACAGGCGGCTTCAGC
AAAGAGTCTATCCTGCCCAAGAGGAACAGCGATAAGCTGATCGCCAGAAAGAAGGACTGGGACCCTAAGA
AGTACGGCGGCTTCGACAGCCCCACCGTGGCCTATTCTGTGCTGGTGGTGGCCAAAGTGGAAAAGGGCAA
GTCCAAGAAACTGAAGAGTGTGAAAGAGCTGCTGGGGATCACCATCATGGAAAGAAGCAGCTTCGAGAAG
AATCCCATCGACTTTCTGGAAGCCAAGGGCTACAAAGAAGTGAAAAAGGACCTGATCATCAAGCTGCCTA
AGTACTCCCTGTTCGAGCTGGAAAACGGCCGGAAGAGAATGCTGGCCTCTGCCGGCGAACTGCAGAAGGG
AAACGAACTGGCCCTGCCCTCCAAATATGTGAACTTCCTGTACCTGGCCAGCCACTATGAGAAGCTGAAG
GGCTCCCCCGAGGATAATGAGCAGAAACAGCTGTTTGTGGAACAGCACAAGCACTACCTGGACGAGATCA
TCGAGCAGATCAGCGAGTTCTCCAAGAGAGTGATCCTGGCCGACGCTAATCTGGACAAAGTGCTGTCCGC
CTACAACAAGCACCGGGATAAGCCCATCAGAGAGCAGGCCGAGAATATCATCCACCTGTTTACCCTGACC
AATCTGGGAGCCCCTGCCGCCTTCAAGTACTTTGACACCACCATCGACCGGAAGAGGTACACCAGCACCA
AAGAGGTGCTGGACGCCACCCTGATCCACCAGAGCATCACCGGCCTGTACGAGACACGGATCGACCTGTC
TCAGCTGGGAGGCGACAAGCGACCTGCCGCCACAAAGAAGGCTGGACAGGCTAAGAAGAAGAAAGATTAC
AAAGACGATGACGATAAGGGATCCGGCGCAACAAACTTCTCTCTGCTGAAACAAGCCGGAGATGTCGAAG
AGAATCCTGGACCGACCGAGTACAAGCCCACGGTGCGCCTCGCCACCCGCGACGACGTCCCCAGGGCCGT
ACGCACCCTCGCCGCCGCGTTCGCCGACTACCCCGCCACGCGCCACACCGTCGATCCGGACCGCCACATC
GAGCGGGTCACCGAGCTGCAAGAACTCTTCCTCACGCGCGTCGGGCTCGACATCGGCAAGGTGTGGGTCG
CGGACGACGGCGCCGCGGTGGCGGTCTGGACCACGCCGGAGAGCGTCGAAGCGGGGGCGGTGTTCGCCGA
GATCGGCCCGCGCATGGCCGAGTTGAGCGGTTCCCGGCTGGCCGCGCAGCAACAGATGGAAGGCCTCCTG
GCGCCGCACCGGCCCAAGGAGCCCGCGTGGTTCCTGGCCACCGTCGGAGTCTCGCCCGACCACCAGGGCA
AGGGTCTGGGCAGCGCCGTCGTGCTCCCCGGAGTGGAGGCGGCCGAGCGCGCCGGGGTGCCCGCCTTCCT
GGAGACCTCCGCGCCCCGCAACCTCCCCTTCTACGAGCGGCTCGGCTTCACCGTCACCGCCGACGTCGAG
GTGCCCGAAGGACCGCGCACCTGGTGCATGACCCGCAAGCCCGGTGCCTGAACGCGTTAAGTCGACAATC
AACCTCTGGATTACAAAATTTGTGAAAGATTGACTGGTATTCTTAACTATGTTGCTCCTTTTACGCTATG
TGGATACGCTGCTTTAATGCCTTTGTATCATGCTATTGCTTCCCGTATGGCTTTCATTTTCTCCTCCTTG
TATAAATCCTGGTTGCTGTCTCTTTATGAGGAGTTGTGGCCCGTTGTCAGGCAACGTGGCGTGGTGTGCA
CTGTGTTTGCTGACGCAACCCCCACTGGTTGGGGCATTGCCACCACCTGTCAGCTCCTTTCCGGGACTTT
CGCTTTCCCCCTCCCTATTGCCACGGCGGAACTCATCGCCGCCTGCCTTGCCCGCTGCTGGACAGGGGCT
CGGCTGTTGGGCACTGACAATTCCGTGGTGTTGTCGGGGAAATCATCGTCCTTTCCTTGGCTGCTCGCCT
GTGTTGCCACCTGGATTCTGCGCGGGACGTCCTTCTGCTACGTCCCTTCGGCCCTCAATCCAGCGGACCT
TCCTTCCCGCGGCCTGCTGCCGGCTCTGCGGCCTCTTCCGCGTCTTCGCCTTCGCCCTCAGACGAGTCGG
ATCTCCCTTTGGGCCGCCTCCCCGCGTCGACTTTAAGACCAATGACTTACAAGGCAGCTGTAGATCTTAG
CCACTTTTTAAAAGAAAAGGGGGGACTGGAAGGGCTAATTCACTCCCAACGAAGACAAGATCTGCTTTTT
GCTTGTACTGGGTCTCTCTGGTTAGACCAGATCTGAGCCTGGGAGCTCTCTGGCTAACTAGGGAACCCAC
TGCTTAAGCCTCAATAAAGCTTGCCTTGAGTGCTTCAAGTAGTGTGTGCCCGTCTGTTGTGTGACTCTGG
TAACTAGAGATCCCTCAGACCCTTTTAGTCAGTGTGGAAAATCTCTAGCAGGGCCCGTTTAAACCCGCTG
ATCAGCCTCGACTGTGCCTTCTAGTTGCCAGCCATCTGTTGTTTGCCCCTCCCCCGTGCCTTCCTTGACC
CTGGAAGGTGCCACTCCCACTGTCCTTTCCTAATAAAATGAGGAAATTGCATCGCATTGTCTGAGTAGGT
GTCATTCTATTCTGGGGGGTGGGGTGGGGCAGGACAGCAAGGGGGAGGATTGGGAAGACAATAGCAGGCA
TGCTGGGGATGCGGTGGGCTCTATGGCTTCTGAGGCGGAAAGAACCAGCTGGGGCTCTAGGGGGTATCCC
C
[124 nt withheld, positions 8682-8805]
C
[91 nt withheld, positions 8807-8897]
A
[49 nt withheld, positions 8899-8947]
CCTTTGACGTTGGAGTCCACGTTCTTT
[37 nt withheld, positions 8975-9011]
ACCCTATCTCGGTCTATTCTTTTGATTTATAAGGGATTTTGCCGATTTCGGCCTATTGGTTAAAAAATGA
GCTGATTTAACAAAAATTTAACGCGAATTAATTCTGTGGAATGTGTGTCAGTTAGGGTGTGGAAAGTCCC
CAGGCTCCCCAGCAGGCAGAAGTATGCAAAGCATGCATCTCAATTAGTCAGCAACCAGGTGTGGAAAGTC
CCCAGGCTCCCCAGCAGGCAGAAGTATGCAAAGCATGCATCTCAATTAGTCAGCAACCATAGTCCCGCCC
CTAACTCCGCCCATCCCGCCCCTAACTCCGCCCAGTTCCGCCCATTCTCCGCCCCATGGCTGACTAATTT
TTTTTATTTATGCAGAGGCCGAGGCCGCCTCTGCCTCTGAGCTATTCCAGAAGTAGTGAGGAGGCTTTTT
TGGAGGCCTAGGCTTTTGCAAAAAGCTCCCGGGAGCTTGTATATCCATTTTCGGATCTGATCAGCACGTG
TTGACAATTAATCATCGGCATAGTATATCGGCATAGTATAATACGACAAGGTGAGGAACTAAACCATGGC
CAAGTTGACCAGTGCCGTTCCGGTGCTCACCGCGCGCGACGTCGCCGGAGCGGTCGAGTTCTGGACCGAC
CGGCTCGGGTTCTCCCGGGACTTCGTGGAGGACGACTTCGCCGGTGTGGTCCGGGACGACGTGACCCTGT
TCATCAGCGCGGTCCAGGACCAGGTGGTGCCGGACAACACCCTGGCCTGGGTGTGGGTGCGCGGCCTGGA
CGAGCTGTACGCCGAGTGGTCGGAGGTCGTGTCCACGAACTTCCGGGACGCCTCCGGGCCGGCCATGACC
GAGATCGGCGAGCAGCCGTGGGGGCGGGAGTTCGCCCTGCGCGACCCGGCCGGCAACTGCGTGCACTTCG
TGGCCGAGGAGCAGGACTGACACGTGCTACGAGATTTCGATTCCACCGCCGCCTTCTATGAAAGGTTGGG
CTTCGGAATCGTTTTCCGGGACGCCGGCTGGATGATCCTCCAGCGCGGGGATCTCATGCTGGAGTTCTTC
GCCCACCCCAACTTGTTTATTGCAGCTTATAATGGTTACAAATAAAGCAATAGCATCACAAATTTCACAA
ATAAAGCATTTTTTTCACTGCATTCTAGTTGTGGTTTGTCCAAACTCATCAATGTATCTTATCATGTCTG
TATACCGTCGACCTCTAGCTAGAGCTTGGCGTAATCATGGTCATAGCTGTTTCCTGTGTGAAATTGTTAT
CCGCTCACAATTCCACACAACATACGAGCCGGAAGCATAAAGTGTAAAGCCTGGGGTGCCTAATGAGTGA
GCTAACTCACATTAATTGCGTTGCGCTCACTGCCCGCTTTCCAGTCGGGAAACCTGTCGTGCCAGCTGCA
TTAATGAATCGGCCAACGCGCGGGGAGAGGCGGTTTGCGTATTGGGCGCTCTTCCGCTTCCTCGCTCACT
GACTCGCTGCGCTCGGTCGTTCGGCTGCGGCGAGCGGTATCAGCTCACTCAAAGGCGGTAATACGGTTAT
CCACAGAATCAGGGGATAACGCAGGAAAGAACATGTGAGCAAAAGGCCAGCAAAAGGCCAGGAACCGTAA
AAAGGCCGCGTTGCTGGCGTTTTTCCATAGGCTCCGCCCCCCTGACGAGCATCACAAAAATCGACGCTCA
AGTCAGAGGTGGCGAAACCCGACAGGACTATAAAGATACCAGGCGTTTCCCCCTGGAAGCTCCCTCGTGC
GCTCTCCTGTTCCGACCCTGCCGCTTACCGGATACCTGTCCGCCTTTCTCCCTTCGGGAAGCGTGGCGCT
TTCTCATAGCTCACGCTGTAGGTATCTCAGTTCGGTGTAGGTCGTTCGCTCCAAGCTGGGCTGTGTGCAC
GAACCCCCCGTTCAGCCCGACCGCTGCGCCTTATCCGGTAACTATCGTCTTGAGTCCAACCCGGTAAGAC
ACGACTTATCGCCACTGGCAGCAGCCACTGGTAACAGGATTAGCAGAGCGAGGTATGTAGGCGGTGCTAC
AGAGTTCTTGAAGTGGTGGCCTAACTACGGCTACACTAGAAGAACAGTATTTGGTATCTGCGCTCTGCTG
AAGCCAGTTACCTTCGGAAAAAGAGTTGGTAGCTCTTGATCCGGCAAACAAACCACCGCTGGTAGCGGTG
GTTTTTTTGTTTGCAAGCAGCAGATTACGCGCAGAAAAAAAGGATCTCAAGAAGATCCTTTGATCTTTTC
TACGGGGTCTGACGCTCAGTGGAACGAAAACTCACGTTAAGGGATTTTGGTCATGAGATTATCAAAAAGG
ATCTTCACCTAGATCCTTTTAAATTAAAAATGAAGTTTTAAATCAATCTAAAGTATATATGAGTAAACTT
GGTCTGACAGTTACCAATGCTTAATCAGTGAGGCACCTATCTCAGCGATCTGTCTATTTCGTTCATCCAT
AGTTGCCTGACTCCCCGTCGTGTAGATAACTACGATACGGGAGGGCTTACCATCTGGCCCCAGTGCTGCA
ATGATACCGCGAGACCCACGCTCACCGGCTCCAGATTTATCAGCAATAAACCAGCCAGCCGGAAGGGCCG
AGCGCAGAAGTGGTCCTGCAACTTTATCCGCCTCCATCCAGTCTATTAATTGTTGCCGGGAAGCTAGAGT
AAGTAGTTCGCCAGTTAATAGTTTGCGCAACGTTGTTGCCATTGCTACAGGCATCGTGGTGTCACGCTCG
TCGTTTGGTATGGCTTCATTCAGCTCCGGTTCCCAACGATCAAGGCGAGTTACATGATCCCCCATGTTGT
GCAAAAAAGCGGTTAGCTCCTTCGGTCCTCCGATCGTTGTCAGAAGTAAGTTGGCCGCAGTGTTATCACT
CATGGTTATGGCAGCACTGCATAATTCTCTTACTGTCATGCCATCCGTAAGATGCTTTTCTGTGACTGGT
GAGTACTCAACCAAGTCATTCTGAGAATAGTGTATGCGGCGACCGAGTTGCTCTTGCCCGGCGTCAATAC
GGGATAATACCGCGCCACATAGCAGAACTTTAAAAGTGCTCATCATTGGAAAACGTTCTTCGGGGCGAAA
ACTCTCAAGGATCTTACCGCTGTTGAGATCCAGTTCGATGTAACCCACTCGTGCACCCAACTGATCTTCA
GCATCTTTTACTTTCACCAGCGTTTCTGGGTGAGCAAAAACAGGAAGGCAAAATGCCGCAAAAAAGGGAA
TAAGGGCGACACGGAAATGTTGAATACTCATACTCTTCCTTTTTCAATATTATTGAAGCATTTATCAGGG
TTATTGTCTCATGAGCGGATACATATTTGAATGTATTTAGAAAAATAAACAAATAGGGGTTCCGCGCACA
TTTCCCCGAAAAGTGCCACCTGACGTCGACGGATCGGGAGATCTCCCGATCCCCTATGGTGCACTCTCAG
TACAATCTGCTCTGATGCCGCATAGTTAAGCCAGTATCTGCTCCCTGCTTGTGTGTTGGAGGTCGCTGAG
TAGTGCGCGAGCAAAATTTAAGCTACAACAAGGCAAGGCTTGACCGACAATTGCATGAAGAATCTGCTTA
GGGTTAGGCGTTTTGCGCTGCTTCGCGATGTACGGGCCAGATATACGCGTTGACATTGATTATTGACTAG
TTATTAATAGTAATCAATTACGGGGTCATTAGTTCATAGCCCATATATGGAGTTCCGCGTTACATAACTT
ACGGTAAATGGCCCGCCTGGCTGACCGCCCAACGACCCCCGCCCATTGACGTCAATAATGACGTATGTTC
CCATAGTAACGCCAATAGGGACTTTCCATTGACGTCAATGGGTGGAGTATTTACGGTAAACTGCCCACTT
GGCAGTACATCAAGTGTATCATATGCCAAGTACGCCCCCTATTGACGTCAATGACGGTAAATGGCCCGCC
TGGCATTATGCCCAGTACATGACCTTATGGGACTTTCCTACTTGGCAGTACATCTACGTATTAGTCATCG
CTATTACCATGG
Features (pLannotate 1.2.2; 33 found; start..end, strand, type, name):
    217..397     +  LTR            5' LTR (truncated): truncated 5' long terminal repeat (LTR) from HIV-1
    444..569     +  misc_feature   HIV-1 Ψ: packaging signal of human immunodeficiency virus type 1
    553..916     +  CDS            HIV-1 gag (fragment): gag protein from human immunodeficiency virus 1; gag
   1062..1295    +  misc_feature   RRE: The Rev response element (RRE) of HIV-1 allows for Rev-dependent mRNA export from the nucleus to the cytoplasm.
   1672..1772    +  CDS            Rev (fragment): human immunodeficiency virus 1 (HIV-1) Rev protein; rev; enhances nuclear export of unspliced and incompletely spliced viral mRNAs
   1822..1939    +  misc_feature   cPPT/CTS: central polypurine tract and central termination sequence of HIV-1
   1990..2230    +  promoter       U6 promoter: RNA polymerase III promoter for human U6 snRNA
   2260..2335    +  misc_RNA       gRNA scaffold: guide RNA scaffold for the Streptococcus pyogenes CRISPR/Cas9 system
   2353..2371    +  CDS            small t antigen (fragment): SV40 (simian virus 40) small t antigen
   2397..2608    +  promoter       EF-1α core promoter: core promoter for human elongation factor EF-1α
   2633..6736    +  CDS            Cas9: Cas9 (Csn1) endonuclease from the Streptococcus pyogenes Type II CRISPR/Cas system generates RNA-guided double strand breaks in DNA
   6874..7471    +  CDS            PuroR (fragment): puromycin N-acetyltransferase; pac from Streptomyces; confers resistance to puromycin
   7487..8075    +  misc_feature   WPRE: woodchuck hepatitis virus posttranscriptional regulatory element
   8126..8145    +  misc_feature   cPPT/CTS (fragment): central polypurine tract and central termination sequence of HIV-1
   8147..8380    +  LTR            3' LTR (ΔU3): self-inactivating 3' long terminal repeat (LTR) from HIV-1
   8412..8636    +  polyA_signal   bGH poly(A) signal: bovine growth hormone polyadenylation signal
   8640..8661    +  promoter       SV40 promoter (fragment): SV40 enhancer and early promoter
   8682..9110    +  rep_origin     f1 ori (sequence partly withheld): f1 bacteriophage origin of replication; arrow indicates direction of (+) strand synthesis
   9124..9453    +  promoter       SV40 promoter: SV40 enhancer and early promoter
   9501..9548    +  promoter       EM7 promoter: synthetic bacterial promoter&nbsp
   9567..9941    +  CDS            BleoR: antibiotic-binding protein; Sh ble from Streptoalloteichus hindustanus; confers resistance to bleomycin, phleomycin, and Zeocin™
   9951..10076   +  CDS            ble (fragment): BLE_KLEPN - Experimental evidence at protein level: Swiss-Prot protein existence level 1. Binding protein with a strong affinity to the bleomycin family of antibiotics. Binds to CL990; an antimitotic-antibiotic compound. From Klebsiella pneumoniae.
  10071..10192   +  polyA_signal   SV40 poly(A) signal: SV40 polyadenylation signal
  10263..10285   -  protein_bind   lac operator (fragment): The lac repressor binds to the lac operator to inhibit transcription in E. coli. This inhibition can be relieved by adding lactose or isopropyl-β-D-thiogalactopyranoside (IPTG). lac repressor encoded by lacI
  10289..10319   -  promoter       lac promoter: promoter for the E. coli lac operon
  10334..10355   -  protein_bind   CAP binding site: CAP binding activates transcription in the presence of cAMP. E. coli catabolite activator protein
  10368..10460   -  CDS            lacI (fragment): lac repressor; lacI; The lac repressor binds to the lac operator to inhibit transcription in E. coli. This inhibition can be relieved by adding lactose or isopropyl-β-D-thiogalactopyranoside (IPTG).
  10643..11231   -  rep_origin     ori: high-copy-number ColE1/pMB1/pBR322/pUC origin of replication
  11402..12262   -  CDS            AmpR: β-lactamase; bla; confers resistance to ampicillin, carbenicillin, and related antibiotics
  12263..12367   -  promoter       AmpR promoter: bla
  12426..12478   -  misc_feature   bom (fragment): basis of mobility region from pBR322
  12633..13012   +  enhancer       CMV enhancer: human cytomegalovirus immediate early enhancer
  13013..199     +  promoter       CMV promoter (across the origin): human cytomegalovirus (CMV) immediate early promoter
