[The description below was written by a language model from this plasmid's Addgene catalogue record and pLannotate feature annotations shown in this document.]
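Description:
LENTICRISPR-GPI_sgRNA2 is a third-generation-style, self-inactivating lentiviral CRISPR plasmid built on the lentiCRISPR v2 backbone, carrying both a guide RNA and Cas9 in a single vector for knockout of human GPI (glucose-6-phosphate isomerase). The guide was cloned into the BsmBI sites of the backbone, placing it between the human U6 RNA polymerase III promoter and the Streptococcus pyogenes gRNA scaffold. Downstream, an EF-1α core promoter drives the S. pyogenes Cas9 coding sequence, followed by a puromycin N-acetyltransferase gene that allows puromycin selection of transduced mammalian cells. The annotation does not show what links Cas9 to the puromycin marker. A WPRE after this cassette enhances transcript stability and expression.

The viral framework consists of a CMV enhancer/promoter fused to a truncated HIV-1 5' LTR, which drives production of genomic RNA in packaging cells, together with the Ψ packaging signal, a gag fragment, the RRE for Rev-dependent nuclear export, the cPPT/CTS, and a ΔU3 3' LTR that inactivates LTR promoter activity after integration. Packaging functions must be provided in trans. Outside the LTRs lie a bGH polyadenylation signal, an f1 origin, and an SV40/EM7-driven bleomycin/Zeocin resistance cassette with an SV40 poly(A) signal. In bacteria the plasmid replicates from a high-copy ColE1/pUC-type origin and is selected with ampicillin via AmpR. The sequenced record is about 13 kb. The stated purpose is CRISPR/Cas9-mediated gene knockout, and the associated work concerns ribose salvage from uridine or RNA supporting glycolysis under nutrient limitation.
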