Addgene plasmid #201595: LENTICRISPR-GPI_sgRNA2
Purpose: CRISPR/Cas9-mediated gene knock-out
Depositing lab: Alexis Jourdain & Vamsi Mootha. Depositing organization: Broad Institute. Publication: Salvage of ribose from uridine or RNA supports glycolysis in nutrient-limited conditions. Skinner OS, Blanco-Fernandez J, Goodman RP, Kawakami A, Shen H, Kemeny LV, Joesch-Cohen L, Rees MG, Roth JA, Fisher DE, Mootha VK, Jourdain AA. Nat Metab. 2023 May;5(5):765-776. doi: 10.1038/s42255-023-00774-2. Epub 2023 May 17. PubMed 37198474.
Backbone
  Vector backbone: lentiCRISPR v2
  Backbone manufacturer: Feng Zhang, Addgene #52961
  Vector type: Lentiviral, CRISPR
  Selectable markers: Puromycin
Growth in bacteria
  Bacterial resistance: Ampicillin, 100 μg/mL
  Growth temperature: 37°C
  Growth strain: NEB Stable
  Copy number: High Copy
Gene/Insert
  Gene/Insert name: GPI
  gRNA/shRNA sequence: TGACCCTCAACACCAACCAT
  Species: H. sapiens (human)
  Entrez Gene: GPI (a.k.a. AMF, GNPI, NLK, PGI, PHI, SA-36, SA36)
  Cloning method: Restriction Enzyme; 5′ cloning site BsmBI (unknown if destroyed); 3′ cloning site BsmBI (unknown if destroyed)
Terms and licenses: Academic/Nonprofit Terms; Industry Terms: Not Available to Industry
How to cite: LENTICRISPR-GPI_sgRNA2 was a gift from Alexis Jourdain & Vamsi Mootha (Addgene plasmid # 201595 ; http://n2t.net/addgene:201595 ; RRID:Addgene_201595)
